Addgene plasmid #55983: mPlum-LC-Myosin-N-7
Purpose: Localization: Light Chain Myosin, Excitation: 590, Emission: 649
Depositing lab: Michael Davidson.
Backbone
  Vector backbone: mPlum-N1
  Backbone size w/o insert (bp): 4750
  Vector type: Mammalian Expression
  Selectable markers: Neomycin (select with G418)
Growth in bacteria
  Bacterial resistance: Kanamycin, 50 μg/mL
  Growth temperature: 37°C
  Growth strain: DH5alpha
  Copy number: High Copy
Gene/Insert
  Gene/Insert name: LC-Myosin (alt name: NM_172118.1)
  Species: M. musculus (mouse)
  Entrez Gene: Myl9 (a.k.a. AI327049, MLC20, Mylc2c, RLC-C)
  Promoter: CMV
  Tag / fusion protein: mPlum (C terminal on backbone)
  Cloning method: Unknown
  Sequencing primers: 5′ CMV-F; 3′ SV40pA-R
Terms and licenses: Academic/Nonprofit Terms; Industry Terms: Not Available to Industry
Depositor comments: . Excitation = 590; Emission = 649
How to cite: mPlum-LC-Myosin-N-7 was a gift from Michael Davidson (Addgene plasmid # 55983 ; http://n2t.net/addgene:55983 ; RRID:Addgene_55983)
