[The description below was written by a language model from this plasmid's Addgene catalogue record.]
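Description:
mPlum-LC-Myosin-N-7 is a mammalian expression plasmid built on the mPlum-N1 backbone (about 4.75 kb without the insert), an N1-style fluorescent protein fusion vector. It is maintained as a high-copy plasmid in E. coli under kanamycin selection. It also carries a neomycin resistance marker, so transfected mammalian cells can be selected with G418. The record has no feature table, so the origins of replication and the promoters driving the resistance markers are not stated. The listed 3′ sequencing primer implies an SV40 polyadenylation signal downstream of the expression cassette.

The insert is mouse myosin light chain, recorded as the Myl9 gene (also known as MLC20 or RLC-C), which encodes a myosin regulatory light chain. It is expressed from the CMV promoter, a strong constitutive promoter in most mammalian cell lines. The light chain lies upstream of, and fused to, mPlum, so the fluorescent protein sits at the C terminus of the fusion. The "N-7" in the name probably refers to this N1-type arrangement and a seven-residue linker between the two parts, but the record does not confirm this, and the cloning method is listed as unknown.

mPlum is a far-red monomeric fluorescent protein, recorded here with excitation at 590 nm and emission at 649 nm. The stated purpose of the construct is localization: it serves as a far-red marker of myosin light chain distribution in mammalian cells viewed by fluorescence microscopy. Its long-wavelength emission should let it be combined with green or yellow fusion proteins in multicolour imaging.
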