>Addgene plasmid #55983 | mPlum-LC-Myosin-N-7 | depositor partial sequence | sequence record 86888 | insert sequence
TGACGTCAGATCCGCTAGCGCTACCGGACTCAGATCTCGAGCTCAAGCTTATGTCGAGCAAGAGAGCCAA
GGCCAAGACCACCAAGAAGAGGCCCCAGAGGGCTACGTCCAATGTCTTCGCCATGTTTGACCAGTCCCAG
ATCCAGGAGTTTAAGGAGGCCTTCAACATGATTGATCAGAACCGCGATGGCTTCATTGATAAGGAGGACC
TGCACGACATGTTGGCCTCTCTGGGGAAGAACCCCACAGACGAGTACCTGGAGGGCATGATGAACGAGGC
GCCAGGGCCCATCAACTTCACCATGTTCCTCACAATGTTTGGGGAGAAGCTGAACGGCACAGACCCCGAG
GATGTGATCCGCAATGCCTTTGCCTGCTTTGATGAGGAGGCCTCAGGCTTCATCCACGAGGACCACCTGA
GGGAGCTGCTCACCACCATGGGCGACCGATTCACGGATGAGGAGGTGGACGAGATGTACCGCGAGGCACC
CATTGATAAGAAGGGCAACTTCAACTACGTGGAGTTCACTCGCATCCTCAAACACGGCGCCAAGGACAAG
GACGACCTGGATCCACCGGTGGCTACCATGGTGAGCAAGGGCGAGGAGGTCATCAAGGAGTTCATGCGCT
TCAAGGAGCACATGGAGGGCTCCGTGAACGGCCACGAGTTCGAGATCGAGGGCGAGGGCGAGGGCCGCCC
CTACGAGGGCACCCAGACCGCCAGGCTGAAGGTGACCAAGGGTGGCCCCCTGCCCTTCGCCTGGGACATC
CTGTCCCCTCAGATCATGTACGGCTCCAAGGCCTACGTGAAGCACCCCGCCGACATCCCCGACTACTTGA
AGCTGTCCTTCCCCGAGGGCTTCAAGTGGGAGCGCGTGATGAACTTCGAGGACGGCGGCGTGGTGACCGT
GACCCAGGACTCCTCCCTGCAGGACGGCGAGTTCATCTACAAGGTGAAGGTGCGCGGCACCAACTTCCCC
TCCGACGGCCCCGTAATGCAGAAGAAGACCATGGGCTGGGAGGCCTCCTCCGAGCGGATGTACCCCGAGG
ACGGCGCCCTGAAGGGCGAGATGAAGATGAGGCTGAGGCTGAAGGACGGCGGCCACTACGACGCCGAGGT
CAAGACCACCTACATGGCCAAGAAGCCCGTGCAGCTGCCCGGCGCCTACAAGACCGACATCAAGCTGGAC
ATCACCTCCCACAACGAGGACTACACCATCGTGGAACAGTACGAGCGCGCCGAGGGCCGCCACTCCACCG
GCGCCTAAGCGGCCGCGACTCTAGATCATAATCAGCCATACCACATT
