>Addgene plasmid #55983 | mPlum-LC-Myosin-N-7 | addgene partial sequence | sequence record 118383 | CMV-F 5'-CGCAAATGGGCGGTAGGCGTG-3'
TGAACCGTCAGATCCGCTAGCGCTACCGGACTCAGATCTCGAGCTCAAGCTTATGTCGAGCAAGAGAGCC
AAGGCCAAGACCACCAAGAAGAGGCCCCAGAGGGCTACGTCCAATGTCTTCGCCATGTTTGACCAGTCCC
AGATCCAGGAGTTTAAGGAGGCCTTCAACATGATTGATCAGAACCGCGATGGCTTCATTGATAAGGAGGA
CCTGCACGACATGTTGGCCTCTCTGGGGAAGAACCCCACAGACGAGTACCTGGAGGGCATGATGAACGAG
GCGCCAGGGCCCATCAACTTCACCATGTTCCTCACAATGTTTGGGGAGAAGCTGAACGGCACAGACCCCG
AGGATGTGATCCGCAATGCCTTTGCCTGCTTTGATGAGGAGGCCTCAGGCTTCATCCACGAGGACCACCT
GAGGGAGCTGCTCACCACCATGGGCGACCGATTCACGGATGAGGAGGTGGACGAGATGTACCGCGAGGCA
CCCATTGATAAGAAGGGCAACTTCAACTACGTGGAGTTCACTCGCATCCTCAAACACGGCGCCAAGGACA
AGGACGACCTGGATCCACCGGTGGCTACCATGGTGAGCAAGGGCGAGGAGGTCATCAAGGAGTTCATGCG
CTTCAAGGAGCACATGGAGGGCTCCGTGAACGGCCACGAGTTCGAGATCGAGGGCGAGGGCGAGGGCCGC
CCCTACGAGGGCACCCAGACCGCCAGGCTGAAGGTGACCAAGGGTGGCCCCCTGCCCTTCGCCTGGGACA
TCCTGTCCCCTCAGATCATGTACGGCTCCAAGGCCTACGTGAAGCACCCCGCCGACATCCCC
